Addgene plasmid #89202: pHES940
Purpose: Expresses STE4 under control of synthetic promoter containing Zif268 binding sites.
Depositing lab: Hana El-Samad. Depositing organization: University of California, San Francisco (UCSF). Publication: Robust Synthetic Circuits for Two-Dimensional Control of Gene Expression in Yeast. Aranda-Diaz A, Mace K, Zuleta I, Harrigan P, El-Samad H. ACS Synth Biol. 2016 Dec 27. doi: 10.1021/acssynbio.6b00251. PubMed 27930885.
Backbone
  Vector backbone: 603 HIS
  Vector type: yeast integration
  Selectable markers: HIS3
Growth in bacteria
  Bacterial resistance: Ampicillin, 100 μg/mL
  Growth temperature: 37°C
  Growth strain: DH5alpha
  Copy number: High Copy
Gene/Insert
  Gene/Insert name: STE4
  Species: S. cerevisiae (budding yeast)
  Entrez Gene: STE4 (a.k.a. YOR212W, HMD2)
  Promoter: GAl1
  Cloning method: Restriction Enzyme; 5′ cloning site PSPOMI (not destroyed); 3′ cloning site BAMHI (not destroyed)
  Sequencing primers: 5′ nonstandard
Terms and licenses: Academic/Nonprofit Terms; Industry Terms: Not Available to Industry
Depositor comments: linearize by digesting with Pme1
How to cite: pHES940 was a gift from Hana El-Samad (Addgene plasmid # 89202 ; http://n2t.net/addgene:89202 ; RRID:Addgene_89202)
