[The description below was written by a language model from this plasmid's Addgene catalogue record and pLannotate feature annotations shown in this document.]
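Description:
pHES940 is a yeast integration plasmid built on the "603 HIS" backbone for expressing the S. cerevisiae STE4 gene from an engineered, synthetically regulated promoter. In E. coli it is maintained as a high-copy plasmid through a ColE1/pUC-type origin and selected with ampicillin (AmpR/β-lactamase). The backbone also carries pBluescript-type remnants, including an f1 origin, lac promoter/operator, a lacZα fragment, and flanking T3 and T7 promoters. No yeast replication origin is annotated, consistent with an integrating design. The depositor notes that the plasmid is linearized with PmeI before use, and transformants are selected by histidine prototrophy through a HIS3 promoter and coding sequence. Fragments of genes neighbouring HIS3 (MRM1/PET56 and DED1) are annotated around the marker and cassette. These probably provide homology for targeting to the HIS3 region, although the record does not state the integration site.

The payload is the full STE4 open reading frame, encoding the Gβ subunit of the heterotrimeric G protein of the mating pheromone response pathway, where Gβγ plays a positive role in initiating signalling. It was cloned between PspOMI and BamHI sites. The catalogue lists the promoter as GAL1, and the annotation detects only fragments of the GAL10 and GAL1 promoters upstream. This fits the stated purpose: a synthetic promoter in a GAL1-derived scaffold carrying Zif268 zinc-finger binding sites, so that it responds to a Zif268-based synthetic transcription factor, which this plasmid does not appear to supply. The binding sites themselves are not annotated, and no terminator is called downstream of STE4. The construct comes from work on synthetic circuits for two-dimensional control of gene expression in yeast, where it would allow tunable STE4 expression.
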