Features (pLannotate 1.2.2; 27 found; start..end, strand, type, name):
    229..423     +  CDS            DED1 (fragment): DED1_CANGA - Protein inferred from homology: Swiss-Prot protein existence level 3. ATP-binding RNA helicase involved in translation initiation. Remodels RNA in response to ADP and ATP concentrations by facilitating disruption, but also formation of RNA duplexes (By similarity). From Candida glabrata (strain ATCC 2001 / CBS 138 / JCM 3761 / NBRC 0622 / NRRL Y-65) (Yeast) (Torulopsis glabrata).
    442..653     +  promoter       GAL10 promoter (fragment): S. cerevisiae GAL10; inducible promoter, regulated by Gal4
    725..1115    +  promoter       GAL1 promoter (fragment): S. cerevisiae GAL1; inducible promoter, regulated by Gal4
   1139..2407    +  CDS            STE4: GBB_YEAST - Experimental evidence at protein level: Swiss-Prot protein existence level 1. Implicated in the a- and alpha-factor response pathway. The beta and gamma chains of the putative yeast mating response pathway G protein play a positive role in initiation of the mating response. The beta and gamma chains are required for the GTPase activity, for replacement of GDP by GTP, and for G protein-effector interaction. From Saccharomyces cerevisiae (strain ATCC 204508 / S288c) (Baker's yeast).
   2414..2431    -  misc_feature   MCS (fragment): pBluescript multiple cloning site
   2457..2481    -  misc_feature   MCS (fragment): pBluescript multiple cloning site
   3169..3483    +  CDS            YO201_YEAST (fragment): Protein uncertain: Swiss-Prot protein existence level 5. From Saccharomyces cerevisiae (strain ATCC 204508 / S288c) (Baker's yeast).
   3479..3676    +  CDS            DED1 (fragment): DED1_YEAST - Also known as SPP81. Experimental evidence at protein level: Swiss-Prot protein existence level 1. ATP-binding RNA helicase involved in translation initiation. Remodels RNA in response to ADP and ATP concentrations by facilitating disruption, but also formation of RNA duplexes. Has weak ATP-dependent affinity for dsRNA, but strong ATP-dependent affinity for ssRNA. Acts as a virus host factor involved in the replication of the MBV and the L-A viruses by promoting the negative-strand RNA synthesis. May be involved in recognition of the preinitiation complex and DNA binding of the RN
   3751..3769    -  promoter       T7 promoter: promoter for bacteriophage T7 RNA polymerase
   3772..3929    +  CDS            lacZα (fragment): LacZα fragment of β-galactosidase; lacZ fragment
   3933..4361    +  rep_origin     f1 ori (sequence partly withheld): f1 bacteriophage origin of replication; arrow indicates direction of (+) strand synthesis
   4389..4440    -  misc_feature   bom (fragment): basis of mobility region from pBR322
   4496..4588    -  CDS            URA3 (fragment): PYRF_YEAST - Experimental evidence at protein level: Swiss-Prot protein existence level 1. From Saccharomyces cerevisiae (strain ATCC 204508 / S288c) (Baker's yeast).
   4588..4720    -  promoter       URA3 promoter (fragment): S. cerevisiae URA3
   4728..4777    -  misc_feature   bom (fragment): basis of mobility region from pBR322
   4879..4914    -  CDS            rop (fragment): Rop protein, which maintains plasmids at low copy number; rop
   5026..5130    +  promoter       AmpR promoter: bla
   5131..5991    +  CDS            AmpR: β-lactamase; bla; confers resistance to ampicillin, carbenicillin, and related antibiotics
   6162..6750    +  rep_origin     ori: high-copy-number ColE1/pMB1/pBR322/pUC origin of replication
   6933..7025    +  CDS            lacI (fragment): lac repressor; lacI; The lac repressor binds to the lac operator to inhibit transcription in E. coli. This inhibition can be relieved by adding lactose or isopropyl-β-D-thiogalactopyranoside (IPTG).
   7038..7059    +  protein_bind   CAP binding site: CAP binding activates transcription in the presence of cAMP. E. coli catabolite activator protein
   7074..7104    +  promoter       lac promoter: promoter for the E. coli lac operon
   7112..7128    +  protein_bind   lac operator: The lac repressor binds to the lac operator to inhibit transcription in E. coli. This inhibition can be relieved by adding lactose or isopropyl-β-D-thiogalactopyranoside (IPTG). lac repressor encoded by lacI
   7173..7191    +  promoter       T3 promoter: promoter for bacteriophage T3 RNA polymerase
   7240..7467    -  CDS            MRM1 (fragment): MRM1_YEAST - Also known as PET56 From Saccharomyces cerevisiae (strain ATCC 204508 / S288c) (Baker's yeast).
   7517..7704    +  promoter       HIS3 promoter: S. cerevisiae HIS3
   7810..8445    +  CDS            HIS3: HIS7_YEAST - Experimental evidence at protein level: Swiss-Prot protein existence level 1. From Saccharomyces cerevisiae (strain ATCC 204508 / S288c) (Baker's yeast).
>Addgene plasmid #89202 | pHES940 | addgene full sequence | sequence record 181030 | Addgene NGS Result
ATTAAGTATATAAAGCAGTTAGTTTCTTCTGCTTCTTGTGGTTCTGGGTATTCTTGTAATATTTGGAATA
ATAGAAAACCAAGACTACTGCCTTTCTTTTCATATTATAGAGGAAGAAATACGCACGAACACGATATAGA
GGTAAATTTTTTGCAAAAAGATACCAAACTATAAAAGAAATAGAAGACTAAACTACAAAAAATAAAGAAA
GTAATACATATATCCAATATGACTGAGTTAGCAGAGCAAGTTTCCATGCCTGAAGGGCAACAAAGACGTG
GTGGTTACGTTCCACCTCACATCCGTAACGGTGGTGGCAGAAGAGGCGATTCTGCTCCTCGTGGTGGTTT
CAACAACGGTGGCGGCCGTGGTGGTTTCTTCAGAAACAACGGTGACCGTGGTGGATTCGGCTTTGGGTAC
CGGGCCCTTATATTGAATTTTCAAAAATTCTTACTTTTTTTTTGGATGGACGCAAAGAAGTTTAATAATC
ATATTACATGGCATTACCACCATATACATATCCATATACATATCCATATCTAATCTTACTTATATGTTGT
GGAAATGTAAAGAGCCCCATTATCTTAGCCTAAAAAAACCTTCTCTTTGGAACTTTCAGTAATACGCTTA
ACTGCTCATTGCTATATTGAAGTGCGGCCGCGTGGGCGTGCGTGGGCGGGCGTGGGCGTGCGTGGGCGGG
CGTGGGCGTGCGTGGGCGTCTAGACCGTGCGTCCTCGTCTTCACCGGTCGCGTTCCTGAAACGCAGATGT
GCCTAATGCCGCACTGCTCCGAACAATAAAGATTCTACAATACTAGCTTTTATGGTTATGAAGAGGAAAA
ATTGGCAGTAACCTGGCCCCACAAACCTTCAAATTAACGAATCAAATTAACAACCATAGGATGATAATGC
GATTAGTTTTTTAGCCTTATTTCTGGGGTAATTAATCAGCGAAGCGATGATTTTTGATCTATTAACAGAT
ATATAAATGGAAAAGCTGCATAACCACTTTAACTAATACTTTCAACATTTTCAGTTTGTATTACTTCTTA
TTCAAATGTCATAAAAGTATCAACAAAAAATTGTTAATATACCTCTATACTTTAACGTCAAGGAGAAAAA
ACTATACTCGACAATAAAATGGCAGCACATCAGATGGACTCGATAACGTATTCTAATAATGTCACCCAAC
AGTATATACAACCACAAAGTCTACAGGATATCTCTGCAGTGGAGGATGAAATTCAAAATAAAATAGAGGC
CGCCAGACAAGAGAGTAAACAGCTTCATGCTCAAATAAATAAAGCAAAACACAAGATACAAGATGCAAGC
TTATTCCAGATGGCCAACAAAGTTACTTCGTTGACCAAAAATAAGATCAACTTAAAGCCAAATATCGTGT
TGAAAGGCCATAATAATAAAATCTCAGATTTTCGGTGGAGTCGAGATTCAAAACGTATTTTGAGTGCAAG
TCAAGATGGCTTTATGCTTATATGGGACAGTGCTTCAGGTTTAAAACAGAACGCTATTCCATTAGATTCT
CAATGGGTTCTTTCCTGCGCTATTTCGCCATCGAGTACTTTGGTAGCAAGCGCAGGATTAAACAATAACT
GTACCATTTATAGAGTTTCGAAAGAAAACAGAGTAGCGCAAAACGTTGCGTCAATTTTCAAAGGACATAC
TTGCTATATTTCTGACATTGAATTTACAGATAACGCACATATATTGACAGCAAGTGGGGATATGACATGT
GCCTTGTGGGATATACCGAAAGCAAAGAGGGTGAGAGAATATTCTGACCATTTAGGTGATGTTTTGGCAT
TAGCTATTCCTGAAGAGCCAAACTCAGAAAATTCTTCGAACACATTCGCTAGCTGTGGATCAGACGGGTA
TACTTACATATGGGATAGCAGATCTCCGTCCGCTGTACAAAGCTTTTACGTTAACGATAGTGATATTAAT
GCACTTCGTTTTTTCAAAGACGGGATGTCGATTGTTGCAGGAAGTGACAATGGTGCGATAAATATGTATG
ATTTAAGGTCGGACTGTTCTATTGCTACTTTTTCTCTTTTTCGAGGTTATGAAGAACGTACCCCTACCCC
TACTTATATGGCAGCTAACATGGAGTACAATACCGCGCAATCGCCACAAACTTTAAAATCAACAAGCTCA
AGCTATCTAGACAACCAAGGCGTTGTTTCTTTAGATTTTAGTGCATCTGGAAGATTGATGTACTCATGCT
ATACAGACATTGGTTGTGTTGTGTGGGATGTATTAAAAGGAGAGATTGTTGGAAAATTAGAAGGTCATGG
TGGCAGAGTCACTGGTGTGCGCTCGAGTCCAGATGGGTTAGCTGTATGTACAGGTTCATGGGACTCAACC
ATGAAAATATGGTCTCCAGGTTATCAATAGTAAGGATCCACTAGTTCTAGACACCTGCAACATGCGTGAG
TAAATAAGCGGCCGCCACCGCGGTGGAGCTCTAAGCAAATAGCTAAATTATATACGAATTAATATTATGA
TTAAGTGTTTACGTGAGTGCGATATTTTTATTACTATCTTATACAGTTGTATATACTCTATAAAATGAGT
TGTCTATTAATTAACGCGATGAATGCTTTCTGGGTTTACCTCTCCAACAACTCTAGTTTACTTCTCAATA
CATTCAATTGTATTTGATTTGTCAATACTTCATCATTAATCAATTCTATAGTTTTGTTTTTCTCGTTTAT
TTCCAAATTTAATGCATCAATTTTATTATTCAATTTGTCGTTGATTTTGGTTAATGATTTTATGGTTTGA
TCTCTGGCATTGATTGTTTGTGTTAGTTTTTCATTATTGATAATTAAATTATTTAAGTTAGTTATCAACT
CGGTGTTTTCAAGTTTCAAGTTTTCAATTTCTTTAGAGTTTATTAGATTTGTCAAAGTTTCTGAATTGCT
TGATTGGTCCTGTAGAAGAGTATTTGTTGTTGTGGATAATTGATTCAATTTTTGAGACAATTGCTGGAAG
GCGTTGAAATATCTAGCATCAATCTCATGGTTTTTTTCCCGAGAGTCTCGTAGATTCAATTGTTTTAATA
TATCTTGGGACCACTCTTGATTTGAACTCATGGAAATTAAACTGGGTGTTGTGTTGTGGTGTAATGATTG
TACCCCCTTTGCTTATAATTGTGTGGTGACACCGATTATTTAAAGCTGCAGCATACGATATATATACATG
TGTATATATGTATACCTATGAATGTCAGTAAGTATGTATACGAACAGTATGATACTGAAGATGACAAGGT
AATGCATCATTCTATACGTGTCATTCTGAACGAGGCGCGCTTTCCTTTTTTCTTTTTGCTTTTTCTTTTT
TTTTCTCTTGAACTCCAGAAAAAAAATATAAAAGAGATGGAGGAACGGGAAAAAGTTAGTTGTGGTGATA
GGTGGCAAGTGGTATTCCGTAAGAACAACAAGAAAAGCATTTCATATTATGGCTGAACTGAGCGAACAAG
TGCAAAATTTAAGCATCAACGACAACAACGAGAATGGTTATGTTCCTCCTCACTTAAGAGGAAAACCAAG
AAGTGCCAGAAATAACAGTAGCAACTACAATAACAACAACGGCGGCTACAACGGTGGCCGTGGCGGTGGC
AGCTTCTTTAGCAACAACCGTCGTGGTGGTTACGGCAACGGTGGTTTCTTCGGTGGAAACAACGGTGGCA
GCGGCCGGCCATTTAAATGTTTAAACGGCCACGCTGGCCCCCTATAGTGAGTCGTATTACAATTCACTGG
CCGTCGTTTTACAACGTCGTGACTGGGAAAACCCTGGCGTTACCCAACTTAATCGCCTTGCAGCACATCC
CCCTTTCGCCAGCTGGCGTAATAGCGAAGAGGCCCGCACCGATCGCCCTTCCCAACAGTTGCGCAGCCTG
AATGGCGAATGG
[124 nt withheld, positions 3933-4056]
C
[91 nt withheld, positions 4058-4148]
A
[49 nt withheld, positions 4150-4198]
CCTTTGACGTTGGAGTCCACGTTCTTT
[37 nt withheld, positions 4226-4262]
ACCCTATCTCGGTCTATTCTTTTGATTTATAAGGGATTTTGCCGATTTCGGCCTATTGGTTAAAAAATGA
GCTGATTTAACAAAAATTTAACGCGAATTTTAACAAAATATTAACGCTTACAATTTCCTGATGCGGTATT
TTCTCCTTACGCATCTGTGCGGTATTTCACACCGCATAGGGTAATAACTGATATAATTAAATTGAAGCTC
TAATTTGTGAGTTTAGTATTAGGATCTCTACCCTTGGCGAAAAGTCCTCTGCCAACAATGATGATATCTG
ATCCACCACTTACAACTTCGTCGACGGTTCTGTACTGCTGACCCAATATGCGTATATATACCAATCTAAG
TCTGTGCTCCTTCCTTCGTTCTTCCTTCTGTTCGGAGATTACCGAATCAAAAAAATTTCAAGGAAACCGA
AATCAAAAAAAAGAATAAAAAAAAAATGATGAATTGAAAAGGTGGTATGGTGCACTCTCAGTACAATCTG
CTCTGATGCCGCATAGTTAAGCCAGCCCCGACACCCGCCAACACCCGCTGACGCGCCCTGACGGGCTTGT
CTGCTCCCGGCATCCGCTTACAGACAAGCTGTGACCGTCTCCGGGAGCTGCATGTGTCAGAGGTTTTCAC
CGTCATCACCGAAACGCGCGAGACGAAAGGGCCTCGTGATACGCCTATTTTTATAGGTTAATGTCATGAT
AATAATGGTTTCTTAGACGTCGGCGCGCCGAGGACGTCAGGTGGCACTTTTCGGGGAAATGTGCGCGGAA
CCCCTATTTGTTTATTTTTCTAAATACATTCAAATATGTATCCGCTCATGAGACAATAACCCTGATAAAT
GCTTCAATAATATTGAAAAAGGAAGAGTATGAGTATTCAACATTTCCGTGTCGCCCTTATTCCCTTTTTT
GCGGCATTTTGCCTTCCTGTTTTTGCTCACCCAGAAACGCTGGTGAAAGTAAAAGATGCTGAAGATCAGT
TGGGTGCACGAGTGGGTTACATCGAACTGGATCTCAACAGCGGTAAGATCCTTGAGAGTTTTCGCCCCGA
AGAACGTTTTCCAATGATGAGCACTTTTAAAGTTCTGCTATGTGGCGCGGTATTATCCCGTATTGACGCC
GGGCAAGAGCAACTCGGTCGCCGCATACACTATTCTCAGAATGACTTGGTTGAGTACTCACCAGTCACAG
AAAAGCATCTTACGGATGGCATGACAGTAAGAGAATTATGCAGTGCTGCCATAACCATGAGTGATAACAC
TGCGGCCAACTTACTTCTGACAACGATCGGAGGACCGAAGGAGCTAACCGCTTTTTTGCACAACATGGGG
GATCATGTAACTCGCCTTGATCGTTGGGAACCGGAGCTGAATGAAGCCATACCAAACGACGAGCGTGACA
CCACGATGCCTGTAGCAATGGCAACAACGTTGCGCAAACTATTAACTGGCGAACTACTTACTCTAGCTTC
CCGGCAACAATTAATAGACTGGATGGAGGCGGATAAAGTTGCAGGACCACTTCTGCGCTCGGCCCTTCCG
GCTGGCTGGTTTATTGCTGATAAATCTGGAGCCGGTGAGCGTGGGTCTCGCGGTATCATTGCAGCACTGG
GGCCAGATGGTAAGCCCTCCCGTATCGTAGTTATCTACACGACGGGGAGTCAGGCAACTATGGATGAACG
AAATAGACAGATCGCTGAGATAGGTGCCTCACTGATTAAGCATTGGTAACTGTCAGACCAAGTTTACTCA
TATATACTTTAGATTGATTTAAAACTTCATTTTTAATTTAAAAGGATCTAGGTGAAGATCCTTTTTGATA
ATCTCATGACCAAAATCCCTTAACGTGAGTTTTCGTTCCACTGAGCGTCAGACCCCGTAGAAAAGATCAA
AGGATCTTCTTGAGATCCTTTTTTTCTGCGCGTAATCTGCTGCTTGCAAACAAAAAAACCACCGCTACCA
GCGGTGGTTTGTTTGCCGGATCAAGAGCTACCAACTCTTTTTCCGAAGGTAACTGGCTTCAGCAGAGCGC
AGATACCAAATACTGTTCTTCTAGTGTAGCCGTAGTTAGGCCACCACTTCAAGAACTCTGTAGCACCGCC
TACATACCTCGCTCTGCTAATCCTGTTACCAGTGGCTGCTGCCAGTGGCGATAAGTCGTGTCTTACCGGG
TTGGACTCAAGACGATAGTTACCGGATAAGGCGCAGCGGTCGGGCTGAACGGGGGGTTCGTGCACACAGC
CCAGCTTGGAGCGAACGACCTACACCGAACTGAGATACCTACAGCGTGAGCTATGAGAAAGCGCCACGCT
TCCCGAAGGGAGAAAGGCGGACAGGTATCCGGTAAGCGGCAGGGTCGGAACAGGAGAGCGCACGAGGGAG
CTTCCAGGGGGAAACGCCTGGTATCTTTATAGTCCTGTCGGGTTTCGCCACCTCTGACTTGAGCGTCGAT
TTTTGTGATGCTCGTCAGGGGGGCGGAGCCTATGGAAAAACGCCAGCAACGCGGCCTTTTTACGGTTCCT
GGCCTTTTGCTGGCCTTTTGCTCACATGTTCTTTCCTGCGTTATCCCCTGATTCTGTGGATAACCGTATT
ACCGCCTTTGAGTGAGCTGATACCGCTCGCCGCAGCCGAACGACCGAGCGCAGCGAGTCAGTGAGCGAGG
AAGCGGAAGAGCGCCCAATACGCAAACCGCCTCTCCCCGCGCGTTGGCCGATTCATTAATGCAGCTGGCA
CGACAGGTTTCCCGACTGGAAAGCGGGCAGTGAGCGCAACGCAATTAATGTGAGTTAGCTCACTCATTAG
GCACCCCAGGCTTTACACTTTATGCTTCCGGCTCGTATGTTGTGTGGAATTGTGAGCGGATAACAATTTC
ACACAGGAAACAGCTATGACCATGATTACGCCAAGCTCGGAATTAACCCTCACTAAAGGGAACAAAAGCT
GGGCCGGCCATTTAAATGTTTAAACGGCCACGCTGGCCGCTGCACGGTCCTGTTCCCTAGCATGTACGTG
AGCGTATTTCCTTTTAAACCACGACGCTTTGTCTTCATTCAACGTTTCCCATTGTTTTTTTCTACTATTG
CTTTGCTGTGGGAAAAACTTATCGAAAGATGACGACTTTTTCTTAATTCTCGTTTTAAGAGCTTGGTGAG
CGCTAGGAGTCACTGCCAGGTATCGTTTGAACACGGCATTAGTCAGGGAAGTCATAACACAGTCCTTTCC
CGCAATTTTCTTTTTCTATTACTCTTGGCCTCCTCTAGTACACTCTATATTTTTTTATGCCTCGGTAATG
ATTTTCATTTTTTTTTTTCCACCTAGCGGATGACTCTTTTTTTTTCTTAGCGATTGGCATTATCACATAA
TGAATTATACATTATATAAAGTAATGTGATTTCTTCGAAGAATATACTAAAAAATGAGCAGGCAAGATAA
ACGAAGGCAAAGAGGCTCTATATGTATATAAAGCTGCGGATGCCTTCTGATTTAATCTAGTTCTAGTTTA
CTTCAGGTTTACTTAAAGTTGAGATAATTGAAGCAAAGAGAAGCATCGAGCAAAGGATGGCGTTTGTTAA
GAGGGTTACGCAGGAGACGAATATACAGCTGGCGCTGGATCTTGACGGTGGGTCTGTTTCTGTACGGGAG
AGCATACTGGGCAAGGAATATGCTAGTGGTGATGGGCAGACCATCCATGTGCACACTGGAGTTGGGTTTT
TGGACCACATGTTGACTGCGCTGGCGAAGCATGGCGGGTGGTCTCTGATCCTGGAGTGTATAGGGGACTT
GCACATCGATGACCACCACACTGTTGAGGACTGTGGGATTGCGCTGGGCCAAGCGTTCAAGGAGGCGCTT
GGCTCCGTGCGTGGTATCAAGAGGTTCGGGCATGGGTTTGCACCACTGGACGAGGCGCTGAGCCGCGCTG
TGGTTGACTTCTCCAATAGGCCTTTCGCCGTGGTGGAGCTGGGCCTGAAGCGAGAACGCATAGGCCAGCT
ATCCACAGAGATGATCCCGCACTTCTTGGAGAGTTTCGCCACTGAGGCGCGTATCACCATGCATGTGGAC
TGTCTGCGGGGCACCAACGACCACCACCGCTCCGAATCAGCTTTCAAGGCGCTCGCCATCGCCATCAGAG
AGGCAAGAACACCTACGGGTCGCGATGACGTTCCATCCACTAAGGGTGTCCTAGCATAGAACACAGCCCA
CAGCTACCACCATCAACAATATTTATATAGATAACGTACACATAGAAATCACACAAACAGAGTATTTATT
CTTAACTACATGAACTACCATCAGACCGTCTGGGCCACTATATAATGTGCTATTCATAAACGTGATCACT
CTACGTAGCAGGCGACCCCAGGTGAAAATTTTTCAGCGAGCTGCCAGATTGTCAGGTGAAAAACTGAAAA
AAACTTCTGGGCGATGAGCTTGTGGCGGGAA
